>Addgene plasmid #65695 | pONL-N1_Golgi | addgene full sequence | sequence record 116336 | Addgene assembled full plasmid sequence
TAGTTATTAATAGTAATCAATTACGGGGTCATTAGTTCATAGCCCATATATGGAGTTCCGCGTTACATAA
CTTACGGTAAATGGCCCGCCTGGCTGACCGCCCAACGACCCCCGCCCATTGACGTCAATAATGACGTATG
TTCCCATAGTAACGCCAATAGGGACTTTCCATTGACGTCAATGGGTGGAGTATTTACGGTAAACTGCCCA
CTTGGCAGTACATCAAGTGTATCATATGCCAAGTACGCCCCCTATTGACGTCAATGACGGTAAATGGCCC
GCCTGGCATTATGCCCAGTACATGACCTTATGGGACTTTCCTACTTGGCAGTACATCTACGTATTAGTCA
TCGCTATTACCATGGTGATGCGGTTTTGGCAGTACATCAATGGGCGTGGATAGCGGTTTGACTCACGGGG
ATTTCCAAGTCTCCACCCCATTGACGTCAATGGGAGTTTGTTTTGGCACCAAAATCAACGGGACTTTCCA
AAATGTCGTAACAACTCCGCCCCATTGACGCAAATGGGCGGTAGGCGTGTACGGTGGGAGGTCTATATAA
GCAGAGCTGGTTTAGTGAACCGTCAGATCCGCTAGCATGAGGCTTCGGGAGCCGCTCCTGAGCGGCAGCG
CCGCGATGCCAGGCGCGTCCCTACAGCGGGCCTGCCGCCTGCTCGTGGCCGTCTGCGCTCTGCACCTTGG
CGTCACCCTCGTTTACTACCTGGCTGGCCGCGACCTGAGCCGCCTGCCCCAACTGGTCGGAGTCTCCACA
CCGCTGCAGGGCGGCTCGAACAGTGCCGCCGCCATCGGGCAGTCCTCCGGGGAGCTCCGGACCGGAGGGG
CCAAGGATCCACCGGTCGCCACCATGGTGAGCGTGATCAAGCCCGAGATGAAGATGAGGTACTACATGGA
CGGCTCCGTCAATGGGCATGAGTTCACAATCGAGGGTGAGGGCACAGGCAGACCTTACGAGGGACATCAG
GAGATGACACTGCGCGTCACAATGGCCGAGGGCGGGCCAATGCCTTTCGCCTTCGACCTGGTGTCCCACG
TGTTCTGTTACGGCCACAGAGTTTTTACTAAATATCCAGAAGAGATCCCAGACTATTTCAAGCAGGCCTT
TCCTGAGGGCCTGTCCTGGGAGAGGTCCCTGGAGTTCGAGGACGGCGGCTCCGCCTCCGTGAGCGCCCAC
ATCAGCCTGAGGGGCAACACCTTCTACCACAAGTCCAAGTTCACCGGCGTGAACTTCCCCGCCGACGGCC
CCATCATGCAGAACCAGAGCGTGGACTGGGAGCCCTCCACCGAGAAGATCACCGCCAGCGACGGCGTGCT
GAAGGGCGACGTGACCATGTACCTGAAGCTGGAGGGCGGCGGCAACCACAAGTGCCAGATGAAGACCACC
TACAAGGCCGCCAAGGAGATCCTGGAGATGCCCGGCGACCACTACATCGGCCACAGGCTGGTGAGGAAGA
CCGAGGGCAACATCACCGAGCAGGTGGAGGACGCCGTGGCCCACTCCGGTACCAAGGTGTACGACCCCGA
GCAACGCAAACGCATGATCACTGGGCCTCAGTGGTGGGCTCGCTGCAAGCAAATGAACGTGCTGGACTCC
TTCATCAACTACTATGATTCCGAGAAGCACGCCGAGAACGCCGTGATTTTTCTGCATGGTAACGCTACCT
CCAGCTACCTGTGGAGGCACGTCGTGCCTCACATCGAGCCCGTGGCTAGATGCATCATCCCTGATCTGAT
CGGAATGGGTAAGTCCGGCAAGAGCGGGAATGGCTCATATCGCCTCCTGGATCACTACAAGTACCTCACC
GCTTGGTTCGAGCTGCTGAACCTTCCAAAGAAAATCATCTTTGTGGGCCACGACTGGGGGAGCGCTCTGG
CCTTTCACTACGCCTACGAGCACCAAGACAGGATCAAGGCCATCGTCCATATGGAGAGTGTCGTGGACGT
GATCGAGTCCTGGATGGGGTGGCCTGACATCGAGGAGGAGCTGGCCCTGATCAAGAGCGAAGAGGGCGAG
AAAATGGTGCTTGAGAATAACTTCTTCGTCGAGACCCTGTTGCCAAGCAAGATCATGCGGAAACTGGAGC
CTGAGGAGTTCGCTGCCTACCTGGAGCCATTCAAGGAGAAGGGCGAGGTTAGACGGCCTACCCTCTCCTG
GCCTCGCGAGATCCCTCTCGTTAAGGGAGGCAAGCCCGACGTCGTCCAGATTGTCCGCAACTACAACGCC
TACCTTCGGGCCAGCGACGATCTGCCTAAGCTGTTCATCGAGTCCGACCCTGGGTTCTTTTCCAACGCTA
TTGTCGAGGGAGCTAAGAAGTTCCCTAACACCGAGTTCGTGAAGGTGAAGGGCCTCCACTTCCTCCAGGA
GGACGCTCCAGATGAAATGGGTAAGTACATCAAGAGCTTCGTGGAGCGCGTGCTGAAGAACGAGCAGTAG
GCGGCCGCGACTCTAGATCATAATCAGCCATACCACATTTGTAGAGGTTTTACTTGCTTTAAAAAACCTC
CCACACCTCCCCCTGAACCTGAAACATAAAATGAATGCAATTGTTGTTGTTAACTTGTTTATTGCAGCTT
ATAATGGTTACAAATAAAGCAATAGCATCACAAATTTCACAAATAAAGCATTTTTTTCACTGCATTCTAG
TTGTGGTTTGTCCAAACTCATCAATGTATCTTAAGGCGTAAATTGTAAGCGTTAATATTTTGTTAAAATT
CGCGTTAAATTTTTGTTAAATCAGCTCATTTTTTAACCAATAGGCCGAAATCGGCAAAATCCCTTATAAA
TCAAAAGAATAGACCGAGATAGGGT
[37 nt withheld, positions 2826-2862]
AAAGAACGTGGACTCCAACGTCAAAGG
[49 nt withheld, positions 2890-2938]
T
[91 nt withheld, positions 2940-3030]
G
[124 nt withheld, positions 3032-3155]
CAGGTGGCACTTTTCGGGGAAATGTGCGCGGAACCCCTATTTGTTTATTTTTCTAAATACATTCAAATAT
GTATCCGCTCATGAGACAATAACCCTGATAAATGCTTCAATAATATTGAAAAAGGAAGAGTCCTGAGGCG
GAAAGAACCAGCTGTGGAATGTGTGTCAGTTAGGGTGTGGAAAGTCCCCAGGCTCCCCAGCAGGCAGAAG
TATGCAAAGCATGCATCTCAATTAGTCAGCAACCAGGTGTGGAAAGTCCCCAGGCTCCCCAGCAGGCAGA
AGTATGCAAAGCATGCATCTCAATTAGTCAGCAACCATAGTCCCGCCCCTAACTCCGCCCATCCCGCCCC
TAACTCCGCCCAGTTCCGCCCATTCTCCGCCCCATGGCTGACTAATTTTTTTTATTTATGCAGAGGCCGA
GGCCGCCTCGGCCTCTGAGCTATTCCAGAAGTAGTGAGGAGGCTTTTTTGGAGGCCTAGGCTTTTGCAAA
GATCGATCAAGAGACAGGATGAGGATCGTTTCGCATGATTGAACAAGATGGATTGCACGCAGGTTCTCCG
GCCGCTTGGGTGGAGAGGCTATTCGGCTATGACTGGGCACAACAGACAATCGGCTGCTCTGATGCCGCCG
TGTTCCGGCTGTCAGCGCAGGGGCGCCCGGTTCTTTTTGTCAAGACCGACCTGTCCGGTGCCCTGAATGA
ACTGCAAGACGAGGCAGCGCGGCTATCGTGGCTGGCCACGACGGGCGTTCCTTGCGCAGCTGTGCTCGAC
GTTGTCACTGAAGCGGGAAGGGACTGGCTGCTATTGGGCGAAGTGCCGGGGCAGGATCTCCTGTCATCTC
ACCTTGCTCCTGCCGAGAAAGTATCCATCATGGCTGATGCAATGCGGCGGCTGCATACGCTTGATCCGGC
TACCTGCCCATTCGACCACCAAGCGAAACATCGCATCGAGCGAGCACGTACTCGGATGGAAGCCGGTCTT
GTCGATCAGGATGATCTGGACGAAGAGCATCAGGGGCTCGCGCCAGCCGAACTGTTCGCCAGGCTCAAGG
CGAGCATGCCCGACGGCGAGGATCTCGTCGTGACCCATGGCGATGCCTGCTTGCCGAATATCATGGTGGA
AAATGGCCGCTTTTCTGGATTCATCGACTGTGGCCGGCTGGGTGTGGCGGACCGCTATCAGGACATAGCG
TTGGCTACCCGTGATATTGCTGAAGAGCTTGGCGGCGAATGGGCTGACCGCTTCCTCGTGCTTTACGGTA
TCGCCGCTCCCGATTCGCAGCGCATCGCCTTCTATCGCCTTCTTGACGAGTTCTTCTGAGCGGGACTCTG
GGGTTCGAAATGACCGACCAAGCGACGCCCAACCTGCCATCACGAGATTTCGATTCCACCGCCGCCTTCT
ATGAAAGGTTGGGCTTCGGAATCGTTTTCCGGGACGCCGGCTGGATGATCCTCCAGCGCGGGGATCTCAT
GCTGGAGTTCTTCGCCCACCCTAGGGGGAGGCTAACTGAAACACGGAAGGAGACAATACCGGAAGGAACC
CGCGCTATGACGGCAATAAAAAGACAGAATAAAACGCACGGTGTTGGGTCGTTTGTTCATAAACGCGGGG
TTCGGTCCCAGGGCTGGCACTCTGTCGATACCCCACCGAGACCCCATTGGGGCCAATACGCCCGCGTTTC
TTCCTTTTCCCCACCCCACCCCCCAAGTTCGGGTGAAGGCCCAGGGCTCGCAGCCAACGTCGGGGCGGCA
GGCCCTGCCATAGCCTCAGGTTACTCATATATACTTTAGATTGATTTAAAACTTCATTTTTAATTTAAAA
GGATCTAGGTGAAGATCCTTTTTGATAATCTCATGACCAAAATCCCTTAACGTGAGTTTTCGTTCCACTG
AGCGTCAGACCCCGTAGAAAAGATCAAAGGATCTTCTTGAGATCCTTTTTTTCTGCGCGTAATCTGCTGC
TTGCAAACAAAAAAACCACCGCTACCAGCGGTGGTTTGTTTGCCGGATCAAGAGCTACCAACTCTTTTTC
CGAAGGTAACTGGCTTCAGCAGAGCGCAGATACCAAATACTGTCCTTCTAGTGTAGCCGTAGTTAGGCCA
CCACTTCAAGAACTCTGTAGCACCGCCTACATACCTCGCTCTGCTAATCCTGTTACCAGTGGCTGCTGCC
AGTGGCGATAAGTCGTGTCTTACCGGGTTGGACTCAAGACGATAGTTACCGGATAAGGCGCAGCGGTCGG
GCTGAACGGGGGGTTCGTGCACACAGCCCAGCTTGGAGCGAACGACCTACACCGAACTGAGATACCTACA
GCGTGAGCTATGAGAAAGCGCCACGCTTCCCGAAGGGAGAAAGGCGGACAGGTATCCGGTAAGCGGCAGG
GTCGGAACAGGAGAGCGCACGAGGGAGCTTCCAGGGGGAAACGCCTGGTATCTTTATAGTCCTGTCGGGT
TTCGCCACCTCTGACTTGAGCGTCGATTTTTGTGATGCTCGTCAGGGGGGCGGAGCCTATGGAAAAACGC
CAGCAACGCGGCCTTTTTACGGTTCCTGGCCTTTTGCTGGCCTTTTGCTCACATGTTCTTTCCTGCGTTA
TCCCCTGATTCTGTGGATAACCGTATTACCGCCATGCAT
Features (pLannotate 1.2.2; 15 found; start..end, strand, type, name):
     61..364     +  enhancer       CMV enhancer: human cytomegalovirus immediate early enhancer
    365..568     +  promoter       CMV promoter: human cytomegalovirus (CMV) immediate early promoter
    597..854     +  CDS            B4GALT1 (fragment): B4GT1_HUMAN - Also known as GGTB2. Experimental evidence at protein level: Swiss-Prot protein existence level 1. [Processed beta-1,4-galactosyltransferase 1]: The cell surface form functions as a recognition molecule during a variety of cell to cell and cell to matrix interactions, as those occurring during development and egg fertilization, by binding to specific oligosaccharide ligands on opposing cells or in the extracellular matrix. From Homo sapiens (Human).
    864..1517    +  CDS            mKO2: mKO2 is a basic (constitutively fluorescent) orange fluorescent protein published in 2008, derived from Verrillofungia concinna. It has moderate acid sensitivity.
   1522..2449    +  CDS            hRluc (fragment): Renilla luciferase human codon-optimized
   2466..2549    +  CDS            large T antigen (fragment): large T antigen from SV40 (simian virus 40)
   2572..2693    +  polyA_signal   SV40 poly(A) signal: SV40 polyadenylation signal
   2727..3155    -  rep_origin     f1 ori (sequence partly withheld): f1 bacteriophage origin of replication; arrow indicates direction of (+) strand synthesis
   3182..3286    +  promoter       AmpR promoter: bla
   3288..3645    +  promoter       SV40 promoter: SV40 enhancer and early promoter
   3680..4474    +  CDS            NeoR/KanR: aminoglycoside phosphotransferase from Tn5; aph(3')-II (or nptII); confers resistance to neomycin, kanamycin, and G418 (Geneticin®)
   4495..4647    +  CDS            ble (fragment): BLE_KLEPN - Experimental evidence at protein level: Swiss-Prot protein existence level 1. Binding protein with a strong affinity to the bleomycin family of antibiotics. Binds to CL990; an antimitotic-antibiotic compound. From Klebsiella pneumoniae.
   4706..4753    +  polyA_signal   HSV TK poly(A) signal: herpes simplex virus thymidine kinase polyadenylation signal (Cole and Stacy, 1985)
   4844..4860    -  polyA_signal   bGH poly(A) signal (fragment): bovine growth hormone polyadenylation signal
   5082..5670    +  rep_origin     ori: high-copy-number ColE1/pMB1/pBR322/pUC origin of replication
