[The description below was written by a language model from this plasmid's Addgene catalogue record and pLannotate feature annotations shown in this document.]
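Description:
pONL-N1_Golgi is a mammalian expression plasmid of about 5.8 kb built on the pONL-N1 backbone, an N1-style vector in which a targeting sequence is cloned upstream of, and in frame with, the Orange Nano-lantern (ONL) reporter. It replicates in E. coli at high copy from a ColE1/pUC-type origin and also carries an f1 phage origin. A single NeoR/KanR (Tn5 aminoglycoside phosphotransferase) gene serves both hosts. A bacterial promoter drives it for kanamycin selection, and the SV40 enhancer/early promoter, paired with an HSV TK polyadenylation signal, drives it for G418 selection of transfected mammalian cells. The short ble, bGH poly(A) and SV40 large T antigen fragments in the feature table are probably backbone remnants or annotation matches, not functional elements.

The expression cassette uses the CMV immediate-early enhancer and promoter and ends with an SV40 poly(A) signal. The insert, placed between NheI and BamHI, encodes the N-terminal 81 amino acids of human beta-1,4-galactosyltransferase (B4GALT1), a region widely used as a Golgi localization signal. It is fused at its C terminus to ONL, which the annotation resolves into the orange fluorescent protein mKO2 followed by a human codon-optimized Renilla luciferase fragment. In Nano-lantern designs, energy from the luciferase reaction is transferred to the attached fluorescent protein, which brightens the luminescence and shifts its colour. The construct therefore labels the Golgi apparatus with an orange luminescent probe. It is intended for live-cell luminescence imaging without excitation light, including multicolour imaging alongside other Nano-lantern colour variants.
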