Addgene plasmid #65695: pONL-N1_Golgi
Purpose: Expresses Golgi-ONL in mammalian cells
Depositing lab: Yasushi Okada. Depositing organization: RIKEN Quantitative Biology Center (QBiC). Publication: Expanded palette of Nano-lanterns for real-time multicolor luminescence imaging. Takai A, Nakano M, Saito K, Haruno R, Watanabe TM, Ohyanagi T, Jin T, Okada Y, Nagai T. Proc Natl Acad Sci U S A. 2015 Apr 7;112(14):4352-6. doi: 10.1073/pnas.1418468112. Epub 2015 Mar 23. PubMed 25831507.
Backbone
  Vector backbone: pONL-N1
  Backbone manufacturer: Addgene #64305
  Backbone size w/o insert (bp): 5600
  Total vector size (bp): 5800
  Vector type: Mammalian Expression, Luciferase
  Selectable markers: Neomycin (select with G418)
Growth in bacteria
  Bacterial resistance: Kanamycin, 50 μg/mL
  Growth temperature: 37°C
  Growth strain: DH5alpha
  Copy number: High Copy
Gene/Insert
  Gene/Insert name: N-terminal 81 amino acids of beta 1,4-galactosyltransferase (alt name: Golgi)
  Species: H. sapiens (human)
  Insert size (bp): 250
  Promoter: CMV
  Tag / fusion protein: ONL (C terminal on backbone)
  Cloning method: Restriction Enzyme; 5′ cloning site NheI (not destroyed); 3′ cloning site BamHI (not destroyed)
  Sequencing primers: 5′ CMV Forward; 3′ CATGCCCATTGACGGAGCCGTC
Resource information
  A portion of this plasmid was derived from a plasmid made by: hmKusabiraOrange2 (gifted from Dr Atsushi Miyawaki), pAcGFP1-Golgi (Clontech)
Terms and licenses: Academic/Nonprofit Terms; Industry Terms: Not Available to Industry
How to cite: pONL-N1_Golgi was a gift from Yasushi Okada (Addgene plasmid # 65695 ; http://n2t.net/addgene:65695 ; RRID:Addgene_65695)
