>Addgene plasmid #65695 | pONL-N1_Golgi | depositor partial sequence | sequence record 111669 | pONL-N1
TAGTTATTAATAGTAATCAATTACGGGGTCATTAGTTCATAGCCCATATATGGAGTTCCGCGTTACATAA
CTTACGGTAAATGGCCCGCCTGGCTGACCGCCCAACGACCCCCGCCCATTGACGTCAATAATGACGTATG
TTCCCATAGTAACGCCAATAGGGACTTTCCATTGACGTCAATGGGTGGAGTATTTACGGTAAACTGCCCA
CTTGGCAGTACATCAAGTGTATCATATGCCAAGTACGCCCCCTATTGACGTCAATGACGGTAAATGGCCC
GCCTGGCATTATGCCCAGTACATGACCTTATGGGACTTTCCTACTTGGCAGTACATCTACGTATTAGTCA
TCGCTATTACCATGGTGATGCGGTTTTGGCAGTACATCAATGGGCGTGGATAGCGGTTTGACTCACGGGG
ATTTCCAAGTCTCCACCCCATTGACGTCAATGGGAGTTTGTTTTGGCACCAAAATCAACGGGACTTTCCA
AAATGTCGTAACAACTCCGCCCCATTGACGCAAATGGGCGGTAGGCGTGTACGGTGGGAGGTCTATATAA
GCAGAGCTGGTTTAGTGAACCGTCAGATCCGCTAGCGCTACCGGACTCAGATCTCGAGCTCAAGCTTCGA
ATTCTGCAGTCGACGGTACCGCGGGCCCGGGATCCACCGGTCGCCACCATGGTGAGCGTGATCAAGCCCG
AGATGAAGATGAGGTACTACATGGACGGCTCCGTCAATGGGCATGAGTTCACAATCGAGGGTGAGGGCAC
AGGCAGACCTTACGAGGGACATCAGGAGATGACACTGCGCGTCACAATGGCCGAGGGCGGGCCAATGCCT
TTCGCCTTCGACCTGGTGTCCCACGTGTTCTGTTACGGCCACAGAGTTTTTACTAAATATCCAGAAGAGA
TCCCAGACTATTTCAAGCAGGCCTTTCCTGAGGGCCTGTCCTGGGAGAGGTCCCTGGAGTTCGAGGACGG
CGGCTCCGCCTCCGTGAGCGCCCACATCAGCCTGAGGGGCAACACCTTCTACCACAAGTCCAAGTTCACC
GGCGTGAACTTCCCCGCCGACGGCCCCATCATGCAGAACCAGAGCGTGGACTGGGAGCCCTCCACCGAGA
AGATCACCGCCAGCGACGGCGTGCTGAAGGGCGACGTGACCATGTACCTGAAGCTGGAGGGCGGCGGCAA
CCACAAGTGCCAGATGAAGACCACCTACAAGGCCGCCAAGGAGATCCTGGAGATGCCCGGCGACCACTAC
ATCGGCCACAGGCTGGTGAGGAAGACCGAGGGCAACATCACCGAGCAGGTGGAGGACGCCGTGGCCCACT
CCGGTACCAAGGTGTACGACCCCGAGCAACGCAAACGCATGATCACTGGGCCTCAGTGGTGGGCTCGCTG
CAAGCAAATGAACGTGCTGGACTCCTTCATCAACTACTATGATTCCGAGAAGCACGCCGAGAACGCCGTG
ATTTTTCTGCATGGTAACGCTACCTCCAGCTACCTGTGGAGGCACGTCGTGCCTCACATCGAGCCCGTGG
CTAGATGCATCATCCCTGATCTGATCGGAATGGGTAAGTCCGGCAAGAGCGGGAATGGCTCATATCGCCT
CCTGGATCACTACAAGTACCTCACCGCTTGGTTCGAGCTGCTGAACCTTCCAAAGAAAATCATCTTTGTG
GGCCACGACTGGGGGAGCGCTCTGGCCTTTCACTACGCCTACGAGCACCAAGACAGGATCAAGGCCATCG
TCCATATGGAGAGTGTCGTGGACGTGATCGAGTCCTGGATGGGGTGGCCTGACATCGAGGAGGAGCTGGC
CCTGATCAAGAGCGAAGAGGGCGAGAAAATGGTGCTTGAGAATAACTTCTTCGTCGAGACCCTGTTGCCA
AGCAAGATCATGCGGAAACTGGAGCCTGAGGAGTTCGCTGCCTACCTGGAGCCATTCAAGGAGAAGGGCG
AGGTTAGACGGCCTACCCTCTCCTGGCCTCGCGAGATCCCTCTCGTTAAGGGAGGCAAGCCCGACGTCGT
CCAGATTGTCCGCAACTACAACGCCTACCTTCGGGCCAGCGACGATCTGCCTAAGCTGTTCATCGAGTCC
GACCCTGGGTTCTTTTCCAACGCTATTGTCGAGGGAGCTAAGAAGTTCCCTAACACCGAGTTCGTGAAGG
TGAAGGGCCTCCACTTCCTCCAGGAGGACGCTCCAGATGAAATGGGTAAGTACATCAAGAGCTTCGTGGA
GCGCGTGCTGAAGAACGAGCAGTAGGCGGCCGCGACTCTAGATCATAATCAGCCATACCACATTTGTAGA
GGTTTTACTTGCTTTAAAAAACCTCCCACACCTCCCCCTGAACCTGAAACATAAAATGAATGCAATTGTT
GTTGTTAACTTGTTTATTGCAGCTTATAATGGTTACAAATAAAGCAATAGCATCACAAATTTCACAAATA
AAGCATTTTTTTCACTGCATTCTAGTTGTGGTTTGTCCAAACTCATCAATGTATCTTAAGGCGTAAATTG
TAAGCGTTAATATTTTGTTAAAATTCGCGTTAAATTTTTGTTAAATCAGCTCATTTTTTAACCAATAGGC
CGAAATCGGCAAAATCCCTTATAAATCAAAAGAATAGACCGAGATAGGGT
[37 nt withheld, positions 2641-2677]
AAAGAACGTGGACTCCAACGTCAAAGG
[49 nt withheld, positions 2705-2753]
T
[91 nt withheld, positions 2755-2845]
G
[124 nt withheld, positions 2847-2970]
CAGGTGGCACTTTTCGGGGAAATGTGCGCGGAACCCCTATTTGTTTATTTTTCTAAATACATTCAAATAT
GTATCCGCTCATGAGACAATAACCCTGATAAATGCTTCAATAATATTGAAAAAGGAAGAGTCCTGAGGCG
GAAAGAACCAGCTGTGGAATGTGTGTCAGTTAGGGTGTGGAAAGTCCCCAGGCTCCCCAGCAGGCAGAAG
TATGCAAAGCATGCATCTCAATTAGTCAGCAACCAGGTGTGGAAAGTCCCCAGGCTCCCCAGCAGGCAGA
AGTATGCAAAGCATGCATCTCAATTAGTCAGCAACCATAGTCCCGCCCCTAACTCCGCCCATCCCGCCCC
TAACTCCGCCCAGTTCCGCCCATTCTCCGCCCCATGGCTGACTAATTTTTTTTATTTATGCAGAGGCCGA
GGCCGCCTCGGCCTCTGAGCTATTCCAGAAGTAGTGAGGAGGCTTTTTTGGAGGCCTAGGCTTTTGCAAA
GATCGATCAAGAGACAGGATGAGGATCGTTTCGCATGATTGAACAAGATGGATTGCACGCAGGTTCTCCG
GCCGCTTGGGTGGAGAGGCTATTCGGCTATGACTGGGCACAACAGACAATCGGCTGCTCTGATGCCGCCG
TGTTCCGGCTGTCAGCGCAGGGGCGCCCGGTTCTTTTTGTCAAGACCGACCTGTCCGGTGCCCTGAATGA
ACTGCAAGACGAGGCAGCGCGGCTATCGTGGCTGGCCACGACGGGCGTTCCTTGCGCAGCTGTGCTCGAC
GTTGTCACTGAAGCGGGAAGGGACTGGCTGCTATTGGGCGAAGTGCCGGGGCAGGATCTCCTGTCATCTC
ACCTTGCTCCTGCCGAGAAAGTATCCATCATGGCTGATGCAATGCGGCGGCTGCATACGCTTGATCCGGC
TACCTGCCCATTCGACCACCAAGCGAAACATCGCATCGAGCGAGCACGTACTCGGATGGAAGCCGGTCTT
GTCGATCAGGATGATCTGGACGAAGAGCATCAGGGGCTCGCGCCAGCCGAACTGTTCGCCAGGCTCAAGG
CGAGCATGCCCGACGGCGAGGATCTCGTCGTGACCCATGGCGATGCCTGCTTGCCGAATATCATGGTGGA
AAATGGCCGCTTTTCTGGATTCATCGACTGTGGCCGGCTGGGTGTGGCGGACCGCTATCAGGACATAGCG
TTGGCTACCCGTGATATTGCTGAAGAGCTTGGCGGCGAATGGGCTGACCGCTTCCTCGTGCTTTACGGTA
TCGCCGCTCCCGATTCGCAGCGCATCGCCTTCTATCGCCTTCTTGACGAGTTCTTCTGAGCGGGACTCTG
GGGTTCGAAATGACCGACCAAGCGACGCCCAACCTGCCATCACGAGATTTCGATTCCACCGCCGCCTTCT
ATGAAAGGTTGGGCTTCGGAATCGTTTTCCGGGACGCCGGCTGGATGATCCTCCAGCGCGGGGATCTCAT
GCTGGAGTTCTTCGCCCACCCTAGGGGGAGGCTAACTGAAACACGGAAGGAGACAATACCGGAAGGAACC
CGCGCTATGACGGCAATAAAAAGACAGAATAAAACGCACGGTGTTGGGTCGTTTGTTCATAAACGCGGGG
TTCGGTCCCAGGGCTGGCACTCTGTCGATACCCCACCGAGACCCCATTGGGGCCAATACGCCCGCGTTTC
TTCCTTTTCCCCACCCCACCCCCCAAGTTCGGGTGAAGGCCCAGGGCTCGCAGCCAACGTCGGGGCGGCA
GGCCCTGCCATAGCCTCAGGTTACTCATATATACTTTAGATTGATTTAAAACTTCATTTTTAATTTAAAA
GGATCTAGGTGAAGATCCTTTTTGATAATCTCATGACCAAAATCCCTTAACGTGAGTTTTCGTTCCACTG
AGCGTCAGACCCCGTAGAAAAGATCAAAGGATCTTCTTGAGATCCTTTTTTTCTGCGCGTAATCTGCTGC
TTGCAAACAAAAAAACCACCGCTACCAGCGGTGGTTTGTTTGCCGGATCAAGAGCTACCAACTCTTTTTC
CGAAGGTAACTGGCTTCAGCAGAGCGCAGATACCAAATACTGTCCTTCTAGTGTAGCCGTAGTTAGGCCA
CCACTTCAAGAACTCTGTAGCACCGCCTACATACCTCGCTCTGCTAATCCTGTTACCAGTGGCTGCTGCC
AGTGGCGATAAGTCGTGTCTTACCGGGTTGGACTCAAGACGATAGTTACCGGATAAGGCGCAGCGGTCGG
GCTGAACGGGGGGTTCGTGCACACAGCCCAGCTTGGAGCGAACGACCTACACCGAACTGAGATACCTACA
GCGTGAGCTATGAGAAAGCGCCACGCTTCCCGAAGGGAGAAAGGCGGACAGGTATCCGGTAAGCGGCAGG
GTCGGAACAGGAGAGCGCACGAGGGAGCTTCCAGGGGGAAACGCCTGGTATCTTTATAGTCCTGTCGGGT
TTCGCCACCTCTGACTTGAGCGTCGATTTTTGTGATGCTCGTCAGGGGGGCGGAGCCTATGGAAAAACGC
CAGCAACGCGGCCTTTTTACGGTTCCTGGCCTTTTGCTGGCCTTTTGCTCACATGTTCTTTCCTGCGTTA
TCCCCTGATTCTGTGGATAACCGTATTACCGCCATGCAT
