>Addgene plasmid #65695 | pONL-N1_Golgi | addgene partial sequence | sequence record 116335 | CMV-F 5'-CGCAAATGGGCGGTAGGCGTG-3'
CTATATAAGCAGAGCTGGTTTAGTGAACCGTCAGATCCGCTAGCATGAGGCTTCGGGAGCCGCTCCTGAG
CGGCAGCGCCGCGATGCCAGGCGCGTCCCTACAGCGGGCCTGCCGCCTGCTCGTGGCCGTCTGCGCTCTG
CACCTTGGCGTCACCCTCGTTTACTACCTGGCTGGCCGCGACCTGAGCCGCCTGCCCCAACTGGTCGGAG
TCTCCACACCGCTGCAGGGCGGCTCGAACAGTGCCGCCGCCATCGGGCAGTCCTCCGGGGAGCTCCGGAC
CGGAGGGGCCAAGGATCCACCGGTCGCCACCATGGTGAGCGTGATCAAGCCCGAGATGAAGATGAGGTAC
TACATGGACGGCTCCGTCAATGGGCATGAGTTCACAATCGAGGGTGAGGGCACAGGCAGACCTTACGAGG
GACATCAGGAGATGACACTGCGCGTCACAATGGCCGAGGGCGGGCCAATGCCTTTCGCCTTCGACCTGGT
GTCCCACGTGTTCTGTTACGGCCACAGAGTTTTTACTAAATATCCAGAAGAGATCCCAGACTATTTCAAG
CAGGCCTTTCCTGAGGGCCTGTCCTGGGAGAGGTCCCTGGAGTTCGAGGACGGCGGCTCCGCCTCCGTGA
GCGCCCACATCAGCCTGAGGGGCAACACCTTCTACCACAAGTCCAAGTTCACCGGCGTGAACTTCCCCGC
CGACGGCCCCATCATGCAGAACCAGAGCGTGGACTGGGAGCCCTCCACCGAGAAGATCACCGCCAGCGAC
GGCGTGCTGAAGGGCGACGTGACCATGTACCTGAAGCTGGAGGGCGGCGGCAACCACAAGTGCCAGATGA
AGACCACCTACAAGGCCGCCAAGGAGATCCTGGAGATGCCCGGCGACCACTACATCGGCCACAGGCTGGT
GAGGAAGACCGAGGGCAACATCACCGAGCAGGTGGAGGACGCCGTGGCCCACTCCGGTACCAAGGTGTAC
GACCCCGAGCAACGCAAACGCATGATCACTGGGCCTCAGTGGTGGGCTCGCTGCAAGCAAATGAACGTGC
TGGACTCCTTCATCAACTACTATGATTCCGA
