>Addgene plasmid #65695 | pONL-N1_Golgi | addgene partial sequence | sequence record 116360 | SV40pA-R 5'-GAAATTTGTGATGCTATTGC-3'
TTATAAGCTGCAATAAACAAGTTAACAACAACAATTGCATTCATTTTATGTTTCAGGTTCAGGGGGAGGT
GTGGGAGGTTTTTTAAAGCAAGTAAAACCTCTACAAATGTGGTATGGCTGATTATGATCTAGAGTCGCGG
CCGCCTACTGCTCGTTCTTCAGCACGCGCTCCACGAAGCTCTTGATGTACTTACCCATTTCATCTGGAGC
GTCCTCCTGGAGGAAGTGGAGGCCCTTCACCTTCACGAACTCGGTGTTAGGGAACTTCTTAGCTCCCTCG
ACAATAGCGTTGGAAAAGAACCCAGGGTCGGACTCGATGAACAGCTTAGGCAGATCGTCGCTGGCCCGAA
GGTAGGCGTTGTAGTTGCGGACAATCTGGACGACGTCGGGCTTGCCTCCCTTAACGAGAGGGATCTCGCG
AGGCCAGGAGAGGGTAGGCCGTCTAACCTCGCCCTTCTCCTTGAATGGCTCCAGGTAGGCAGCGAACTCC
TCAGGCTCCAGTTTCCGCATGATCTTGCTTGGCAACAGGGTCTCGACGAAGAAGTTATTCTCAAGCACCA
TTTTCTCGCCCTCTTCGCTCTTGATCAGGGCCAGCTCCTCCTCGATGTCAGGCCACCCCATCCAGGACTC
GATCACGTCCACGACACTCTCCATATGGACGATGGCCTTGATCCTGTCTTGGTGCTCGTAGGCGTAGTGA
AAGGCCAGAGCGCTCCCCCAGTCGTGGCCCACAAAGATGATTTTCTTTGGAAGGTTCAGCAGCTCGAACC
AAGCGGTGAGGTACTTGTAGTGATCCAGGAGGCGATATGAGCCATTCCCGCTCTTGCCGGACTTACCCAT
TCCGATCAGATCAGGGATGATGCATCTAGCCACGGGCTCGATGTGAGGCACGACGTGCCTCCACAGGTAG
CTGGAGGTAGCGTTACCATGCAGAAA
